Addgene plasmid #130519: pTK_BsmBI_LacZ_Citrine_Nanotag_18
Purpose: Enhancer cloning nanotag reporter vector
Depositing lab: Tatjana Sauka-Spengler. Depositing organization: University of Oxford. Publication: Reconstruction of the Global Neural Crest Gene Regulatory Network In Vivo. Williams RM, Candido-Ferreira I, Repapi E, Gavriouchkina D, Senanayake U, Ling ITC, Telenius J, Taylor S, Hughes J, Sauka-Spengler T. Dev Cell. 2019 Oct 21;51(2):255-276.e7. doi: 10.1016/j.devcel.2019.10.003. PubMed 31639368.
Backbone
  Vector backbone: pTK_BsmBI
  Backbone size w/o insert (bp): 4670
  Vector type: Enhancer cloning nanotag reporter vector
Growth in bacteria
  Bacterial resistance: Ampicillin, 100 μg/mL
  Growth temperature: 37°C
  Growth strain: DH5alpha
  Copy number: Low Copy
Gene/Insert
  Gene/Insert name: LacZ
  Insert size (bp): 276
  Promoter: thymidine kinase minimal promoter
  Cloning method: Restriction Enzyme; 5′ cloning site Unknown (unknown if destroyed)
  Sequencing primers: 5′ pTK forward CTAGCAAAATAGGCTGTCCC; 3′ pTK reverse ATATTTCTTCCGGGGACACC
Terms and licenses: Academic/Nonprofit Terms; Industry Terms: Not Available to Industry
How to cite: pTK_BsmBI_LacZ_Citrine_Nanotag_18 was a gift from Tatjana Sauka-Spengler (Addgene plasmid # 130519 ; http://n2t.net/addgene:130519 ; RRID:Addgene_130519)
