[The description below was written by a language model from this plasmid's Addgene catalogue record and pLannotate feature annotations shown in this document.]
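Description:
pTK_BsmBI_LacZ_Citrine_Nanotag_18 is a 4,947 bp enhancer-testing reporter plasmid built on the pTK_BsmBI backbone. It is maintained in E. coli under ampicillin selection (AmpR with its bla promoter). The feature table annotates a ColE1/pUC-type origin, normally considered high-copy, although the catalogue entry lists the plasmid as low copy. An f1 origin and short remnants of a tetracycline resistance gene and SV40 large T antigen are also present as backbone carry-over. The two sequence records (depositor and repository-derived) are the same length and show the same 21 features, differing only in where the circular numbering begins.

The reporter unit consists of the herpes simplex virus thymidine kinase minimal promoter followed by a chimeric β-globin/immunoglobulin intron, the yellow fluorescent protein Citrine, and an SV40 polyadenylation signal. On its own a minimal promoter of this kind gives little expression, so Citrine signal should depend on the activity of an enhancer placed upstream. Just upstream of the TK promoter sits a bacterial lacZα cassette (CAP site, lac promoter and operator, flanking T3 and T7 promoters, an MCS fragment). This is the recorded 276 bp "LacZ" insert. Judging from the name, it acts as a stuffer that is replaced by a candidate enhancer through BsmBI cloning, which would allow blue/white screening, though the record lists the cloning sites as unknown. A synthetic poly(A) signal and an RNA polymerase II pause site lie upstream of this region and insulate the reporter from read-through transcription originating in the backbone.

"Nanotag_18" suggests one member of a series carrying distinct sequence tags, but no nanotag feature is annotated and its position and nature are not stated. The associated publication concerns neural crest gene regulatory networks in vivo.
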