Features (pLannotate 1.2.2; 21 found; start..end, strand, type, name):
      1..49      +  polyA_signal   poly(A) signal: synthetic polyadenylation signal
     63..154     +  misc_feature   pause site: RNA polymerase II transcriptional pause signal from the human α2 globin gene
    192..210     -  rep_origin     f1 ori (fragment): f1 bacteriophage origin of replication; arrow indicates direction of (+) strand synthesis
    215..370     -  CDS            lacZα (fragment): LacZα fragment of β-galactosidase; lacZ fragment
    378..396     +  promoter       T7 promoter: promoter for bacteriophage T7 RNA polymerase
    405..428     -  misc_feature   MCS (fragment): pBluescript multiple cloning site
    444..462     -  promoter       T3 promoter: promoter for bacteriophage T3 RNA polymerase
    507..523     -  protein_bind   lac operator: The lac repressor binds to the lac operator to inhibit transcription in E. coli. This inhibition can be relieved by adding lactose or isopropyl-β-D-thiogalactopyranoside (IPTG). lac repressor encoded by lacI
    531..561     -  promoter       lac promoter: promoter for the E. coli lac operon
    576..597     -  protein_bind   CAP binding site: CAP binding activates transcription in the presence of cAMP. E. coli catabolite activator protein
    765..910     +  promoter       HSV TK promoter: herpes simplex virus thymidine kinase promoter
    988..1120    +  intron         chimeric intron: chimera between introns from human β-globin and immunoglobulin heavy chain genes
   1180..1896    +  CDS            Citrine: Citrine is a basic (constitutively fluorescent) yellow fluorescent protein published in 2001, derived from Aequorea victoria. It has moderate acid sensitivity.
   2071..2192    -  polyA_signal   SV40 poly(A) signal: SV40 polyadenylation signal
   2215..2283    -  CDS            large T antigen (fragment): large T antigen from SV40 (simian virus 40)
   2299..2431    +  CDS            TcR (fragment): tetracycline efflux protein; tet; confers resistance to tetracycline
   2611..3199    -  rep_origin     ori: high-copy-number ColE1/pMB1/pBR322/pUC origin of replication
   3370..4230    -  CDS            AmpR: β-lactamase; bla; confers resistance to ampicillin, carbenicillin, and related antibiotics
   4231..4335    -  promoter       AmpR promoter: bla
   4362..4790    +  rep_origin     f1 ori (sequence partly withheld): f1 bacteriophage origin of replication; arrow indicates direction of (+) strand synthesis
   4822..4889    -  CDS            lacZα (fragment): LacZα fragment of β-galactosidase; lacZ fragment
>Addgene plasmid #130519 | pTK_BsmBI_LacZ_Citrine_Nanotag_18 | depositor full sequence | sequence record 249896 | pTK_BsmBI_LacZ_Citrine_Nanotag_18 sequence 4947 bps
AATAAAATATCTTTATTTTCATTACATCTGTGTGTTGGTTTTTTGTGTGAATCGATAGTACTAACATACG
CTCTCCATCAAAACAAAACGAAACAAAACAAACTAGCAAAATAGGCTGTCCCCAGTGCAAGTGCAGGTGC
CAGAACATTTCTCTATCGATAGGTACCGAGCTCGAGTTGCCAGGGAGACGGGCGCCGCTACAGGGCGCGT
CCCATTCGCCATTCAGGCTGCGCAACTGTTGGGAAGGGCGATCGGTGCGGGCCTCTTCGCTATTACGCCA
GCTGGCGAAAGGGGGATGTGCTGCAAGGCGATTAAGTTGGGTAACGCCAGGGTTTTCCCAGTCACGACGT
TGTAAAACGACGGCCAGTGAGCGCGCGTAATACGACTCACTATAGGGCGAATTGGGTACCGGGCCCCCCC
TCGAGGTCCTCCAGCTTTTGTTCCCTTTAGTGAGGGTTAATTGCGCGCTTGGCGTAATCATGGTCATAGC
TGTTTCCTGTGTGAAATTGTTATCCGCTCACAATTCCACACAACATACGAGCCGGAAGCATAAAGTGTAA
AGCCTGGGGTGCCTAATGAGTGAGCTAACTCACATTAATTGCGTTGCGCTCACTGCCCGCTTTCCACCGG
TCGTCTCCTGTTGGCTAGCCCGGGCTCGAGATCTGCGATCTAAGTAAGCTTGCTGCTTCATCCCCGTGGC
CCGTTGCTCGCGTTTGCTGGCGGTGTCCCCGGAAGAAATATATTTGCATGTCTTTAGTTCTATGATGACA
CAAACCCCGCCCAGCGTCTTGTCATTGGCGAATTCGAACACGCAGATGCAGTCGGGGCGGCGCGGTCCCA
GGTCCACTTCGCATATTAAGGTGACGCGTGTGGCCTCGAACACCGAGCGACCCTGCAGCGACCCGCTTAA
CAGCGTCAACAGCGTGCCGCAGATCCCAAGCTTGCGGCCGCTTAAGCTGCAGAAGTTGGTCGTGAGGCAC
TGGGCAGGTAAGTATCAAGGTTACAAGACAGGTTTAAGGAGACCAATAGAAACTGGGCTTGTCGAGACAG
AGAAGACTCTTGCGTTTCTGATAGGCACCTATTGGTCTTACTGACATCCACTTTGCCTTTCTCTCCACAG
GTGTCCACTCCCAGGTTCAATACAGCTCTTAAGCGGCCGCAAGCTAGCTTGCCGCCACCATGGTGAGCAA
GGGCGAGGAGCTGTTCACCGGGGTGGTGCCCATCCTGGTCGAGCTGGACGGCGACGTAAACGGCCACAAG
TTCAGCGTGTCCGGCGAGGGCGAGGGCGATGCCACCTACGGCAAGCTGACCCTGAAGTTCATCTGCACCA
CCGGCAAGCTGCCCGTGCCCTGGCCCACCCTCGTGACCACCTTCGGCTACGGCCTGATGTGCTTCGCCCG
CTACCCCGACCACATGAAGCAGCACGACTTCTTCAAGTCCGCCATGCCCGAAGGCTACGTCCAGGAGCGC
ACCATCTTCTTCAAGGACGACGGCAACTACAAGACCCGCGCCGAGGTGAAGTTCGAGGGCGACACCCTGG
TGAACCGCATCGAGCTGAAGGGCATCGACTTCAAGGAGGACGGCAACATCCTGGGGCACAAGCTGGAGTA
CAACTACAACAGCCACAACGTCTATATCATGGCCGACAAGCAGAAGAACGGCATCAAGGTGAACTTCAAG
ATCCGCCACAACATCGAGGACGGCAGCGTGCAGCTCGCCGACCACTACCAGCAGAACACCCCCATCGGCG
ACGGCCCCGTGCTGCTGCCCGACAACCACTACCTGAGCTACCAGTCCGCCCTGAGCAAAGACCCCAACGA
GAAGCGCGATCACATGGTCCTGCTGGAGTTCGTGACCGCCGCCGGGATCACTCTCGGCATGGACGAGCTG
TACAAGTGAGCCTCTAGACTCCCTCAGCGGCGCGCCTTGCAGTAATTCACGAGGCCAAAGGCGAACCATT
TCCACCAGCGGTACTCCGGCTCATTCTTACCGCGCAGATCGTTGTGGACAGATCGCGAAAGATCTCACGT
GTCTAGAGTCGGGGCGGCCGGCCGCTTCGAGCAGACATGATAAGATACATTGATGAGTTTGGACAAACCA
CAACTAGAATGCAGTGAAAAAAATGCTTTATTTGTGAAATTTGTGATGCTATTGCTTTATTTGTAACCAT
TATAAGCTGCAATAAACAAGTTAACAACAACAATTGCATTCATTTTATGTTTCAGGTTCAGGGGGAGGTG
TGGGAGGTTTTTTAAAGCAAGTAAAACCTCTACAAATGTGGTAAAATCGATAAGGATCCGTCGACCGATG
CCCTTGAGAGCCTTCAACCCAGTCAGCTCCTTCCGGTGGGCGCGGGGCATGACTATCGTCGCCGCACTTA
TGACTGTCTTCTTTATCATGCAACTCGTAGGACAGGTGCCGGCAGCGCTCTTCCGCTTCCTCGCTCACTG
ACTCGCTGCGCTCGGTCGTTCGGCTGCGGCGAGCGGTATCAGCTCACTCAAAGGCGGTAATACGGTTATC
CACAGAATCAGGGGATAACGCAGGAAAGAACATGTGAGCAAAAGGCCAGCAAAAGGCCAGGAACCGTAAA
AAGGCCGCGTTGCTGGCGTTTTTCCATAGGCTCCGCCCCCCTGACGAGCATCACAAAAATCGACGCTCAA
GTCAGAGGTGGCGAAACCCGACAGGACTATAAAGATACCAGGCGTTTCCCCCTGGAAGCTCCCTCGTGCG
CTCTCCTGTTCCGACCCTGCCGCTTACCGGATACCTGTCCGCCTTTCTCCCTTCGGGAAGCGTGGCGCTT
TCTCAATGCTCACGCTGTAGGTATCTCAGTTCGGTGTAGGTCGTTCGCTCCAAGCTGGGCTGTGTGCACG
AACCCCCCGTTCAGCCCGACCGCTGCGCCTTATCCGGTAACTATCGTCTTGAGTCCAACCCGGTAAGACA
CGACTTATCGCCACTGGCAGCAGCCACTGGTAACAGGATTAGCAGAGCGAGGTATGTAGGCGGTGCTACA
GAGTTCTTGAAGTGGTGGCCTAACTACGGCTACACTAGAAGGACAGTATTTGGTATCTGCGCTCTGCTGA
AGCCAGTTACCTTCGGAAAAAGAGTTGGTAGCTCTTGATCCGGCAAACAAACCACCGCTGGTAGCGGTGG
TTTTTTTGTTTGCAAGCAGCAGATTACGCGCAGAAAAAAAGGATCTCAAGAAGATCCTTTGATCTTTTCT
ACGGGGTCTGACGCTCAGTGGAACGAAAACTCACGTTAAGGGATTTTGGTCATGAGATTATCAAAAAGGA
TCTTCACCTAGATCCTTTTAAATTAAAAATGAAGTTTTAAATCAATCTAAAGTATATATGAGTAAACTTG
GTCTGACAGTTACCAATGCTTAATCAGTGAGGCACCTATCTCAGCGATCTGTCTATTTCGTTCATCCATA
GTTGCCTGACTCCCCGTCGTGTAGATAACTACGATACGGGAGGGCTTACCATCTGGCCCCAGTGCTGCAA
TGATACCGCGAGACCCACGCTCACCGGCTCCAGATTTATCAGCAATAAACCAGCCAGCCGGAAGGGCCGA
GCGCAGAAGTGGTCCTGCAACTTTATCCGCCTCCATCCAGTCTATTAATTGTTGCCGGGAAGCTAGAGTA
AGTAGTTCGCCAGTTAATAGTTTGCGCAACGTTGTTGCCATTGCTACAGGCATCGTGGTGTCACGCTCGT
CGTTTGGTATGGCTTCATTCAGCTCCGGTTCCCAACGATCAAGGCGAGTTACATGATCCCCCATGTTGTG
CAAAAAAGCGGTTAGCTCCTTCGGTCCTCCGATCGTTGTCAGAAGTAAGTTGGCCGCAGTGTTATCACTC
ATGGTTATGGCAGCACTGCATAATTCTCTTACTGTCATGCCATCCGTAAGATGCTTTTCTGTGACTGGTG
AGTACTCAACCAAGTCATTCTGAGAATAGTGTATGCGGCGACCGAGTTGCTCTTGCCCGGCGTCAATACG
GGATAATACCGCGCCACATAGCAGAACTTTAAAAGTGCTCATCATTGGAAAACGTTCTTCGGGGCGAAAA
CTCTCAAGGATCTTACCGCTGTTGAGATCCAGTTCGATGTAACCCACTCGTGCACCCAACTGATCTTCAG
CATCTTTTACTTTCACCAGCGTTTCTGGGTGAGCAAAAACAGGAAGGCAAAATGCCGCAAAAAAGGGAAT
AAGGGCGACACGGAAATGTTGAATACTCATACTCTTCCTTTTTCAATATTATTGAAGCATTTATCAGGGT
TATTGTCTCATGAGCGGATACATATTTGAATGTATTTAGAAAAATAAACAAATAGGGGTTCCGCGCACAT
TTCCCCGAAAAGTGCCACCTG
[124 nt withheld, positions 4362-4485]
C
[91 nt withheld, positions 4487-4577]
A
[49 nt withheld, positions 4579-4627]
CCTTTGACGTTGGAGTCCACGTTCTTT
[37 nt withheld, positions 4655-4691]
ACCCTATCTCGGTCTATTCTTTTGATTTATAAGGGATTTTGCCGATTTCGGCCTATTGGTTAAAAAATGA
GCTGATTTAACAAAAATTTAACGCGAATTTTAACAAAATATTAACGCTTACAATTTGCCATTCGCCATTC
AGGCTGCGCAACTGTTGGGAAGGGCGATCGGTGCGGGCCTCTTCGCTATTACGCCAGCCCAAGCTACCAT
GATAAGTAAGTAATATTAAGGTACGGGAGGTACTTGGAGCGGCCGC
