Features (pLannotate 1.2.2; 21 found; start..end, strand, type, name):
     78..210     +  intron         chimeric intron: chimera between introns from human β-globin and immunoglobulin heavy chain genes
    270..986     +  CDS            Citrine: Citrine is a basic (constitutively fluorescent) yellow fluorescent protein published in 2001, derived from Aequorea victoria. It has moderate acid sensitivity.
   1161..1282    -  polyA_signal   SV40 poly(A) signal: SV40 polyadenylation signal
   1305..1373    -  CDS            large T antigen (fragment): large T antigen from SV40 (simian virus 40)
   1389..1521    +  CDS            TcR (fragment): tetracycline efflux protein; tet; confers resistance to tetracycline
   1701..2289    -  rep_origin     ori: high-copy-number ColE1/pMB1/pBR322/pUC origin of replication
   2460..3320    -  CDS            AmpR: β-lactamase; bla; confers resistance to ampicillin, carbenicillin, and related antibiotics
   3321..3425    -  promoter       AmpR promoter: bla
   3452..3880    +  rep_origin     f1 ori (sequence partly withheld): f1 bacteriophage origin of replication; arrow indicates direction of (+) strand synthesis
   3912..3979    -  CDS            lacZα (fragment): LacZα fragment of β-galactosidase; lacZ fragment
   4038..4086    +  polyA_signal   poly(A) signal: synthetic polyadenylation signal
   4100..4191    +  misc_feature   pause site: RNA polymerase II transcriptional pause signal from the human α2 globin gene
   4229..4247    -  rep_origin     f1 ori (fragment): f1 bacteriophage origin of replication; arrow indicates direction of (+) strand synthesis
   4252..4407    -  CDS            lacZα (fragment): LacZα fragment of β-galactosidase; lacZ fragment
   4415..4433    +  promoter       T7 promoter: promoter for bacteriophage T7 RNA polymerase
   4442..4465    -  misc_feature   MCS (fragment): pBluescript multiple cloning site
   4481..4499    -  promoter       T3 promoter: promoter for bacteriophage T3 RNA polymerase
   4544..4560    -  protein_bind   lac operator: The lac repressor binds to the lac operator to inhibit transcription in E. coli. This inhibition can be relieved by adding lactose or isopropyl-β-D-thiogalactopyranoside (IPTG). lac repressor encoded by lacI
   4568..4598    -  promoter       lac promoter: promoter for the E. coli lac operon
   4613..4634    -  protein_bind   CAP binding site: CAP binding activates transcription in the presence of cAMP. E. coli catabolite activator protein
   4802..4947    +  promoter       HSV TK promoter: herpes simplex virus thymidine kinase promoter
>Addgene plasmid #130519 | pTK_BsmBI_LacZ_Citrine_Nanotag_18 | addgene full sequence | sequence record 257559 | Addgene NGS Result
CAGCGTCAACAGCGTGCCGCAGATCCCAAGCTTGCGGCCGCTTAAGCTGCAGAAGTTGGTCGTGAGGCAC
TGGGCAGGTAAGTATCAAGGTTACAAGACAGGTTTAAGGAGACCAATAGAAACTGGGCTTGTCGAGACAG
AGAAGACTCTTGCGTTTCTGATAGGCACCTATTGGTCTTACTGACATCCACTTTGCCTTTCTCTCCACAG
GTGTCCACTCCCAGGTTCAATACAGCTCTTAAGCGGCCGCAAGCTAGCTTGCCGCCACCATGGTGAGCAA
GGGCGAGGAGCTGTTCACCGGGGTGGTGCCCATCCTGGTCGAGCTGGACGGCGACGTAAACGGCCACAAG
TTCAGCGTGTCCGGCGAGGGCGAGGGCGATGCCACCTACGGCAAGCTGACCCTGAAGTTCATCTGCACCA
CCGGCAAGCTGCCCGTGCCCTGGCCCACCCTCGTGACCACCTTCGGCTACGGCCTGATGTGCTTCGCCCG
CTACCCCGACCACATGAAGCAGCACGACTTCTTCAAGTCCGCCATGCCCGAAGGCTACGTCCAGGAGCGC
ACCATCTTCTTCAAGGACGACGGCAACTACAAGACCCGCGCCGAGGTGAAGTTCGAGGGCGACACCCTGG
TGAACCGCATCGAGCTGAAGGGCATCGACTTCAAGGAGGACGGCAACATCCTGGGGCACAAGCTGGAGTA
CAACTACAACAGCCACAACGTCTATATCATGGCCGACAAGCAGAAGAACGGCATCAAGGTGAACTTCAAG
ATCCGCCACAACATCGAGGACGGCAGCGTGCAGCTCGCCGACCACTACCAGCAGAACACCCCCATCGGCG
ACGGCCCCGTGCTGCTGCCCGACAACCACTACCTGAGCTACCAGTCCGCCCTGAGCAAAGACCCCAACGA
GAAGCGCGATCACATGGTCCTGCTGGAGTTCGTGACCGCCGCCGGGATCACTCTCGGCATGGACGAGCTG
TACAAGTGAGCCTCTAGACTCCCTCAGCGGCGCGCCTTGCAGTAATTCACGAGGCCAAAGGCGAACCATT
TCCACCAGCGGTACTCCGGCTCATTCTTACCGCGCAGATCGTTGTGGACAGATCGCGAAAGATCTCACGT
GTCTAGAGTCGGGGCGGCCGGCCGCTTCGAGCAGACATGATAAGATACATTGATGAGTTTGGACAAACCA
CAACTAGAATGCAGTGAAAAAAATGCTTTATTTGTGAAATTTGTGATGCTATTGCTTTATTTGTAACCAT
TATAAGCTGCAATAAACAAGTTAACAACAACAATTGCATTCATTTTATGTTTCAGGTTCAGGGGGAGGTG
TGGGAGGTTTTTTAAAGCAAGTAAAACCTCTACAAATGTGGTAAAATCGATAAGGATCCGTCGACCGATG
CCCTTGAGAGCCTTCAACCCAGTCAGCTCCTTCCGGTGGGCGCGGGGCATGACTATCGTCGCCGCACTTA
TGACTGTCTTCTTTATCATGCAACTCGTAGGACAGGTGCCGGCAGCGCTCTTCCGCTTCCTCGCTCACTG
ACTCGCTGCGCTCGGTCGTTCGGCTGCGGCGAGCGGTATCAGCTCACTCAAAGGCGGTAATACGGTTATC
CACAGAATCAGGGGATAACGCAGGAAAGAACATGTGAGCAAAAGGCCAGCAAAAGGCCAGGAACCGTAAA
AAGGCCGCGTTGCTGGCGTTTTTCCATAGGCTCCGCCCCCCTGACGAGCATCACAAAAATCGACGCTCAA
GTCAGAGGTGGCGAAACCCGACAGGACTATAAAGATACCAGGCGTTTCCCCCTGGAAGCTCCCTCGTGCG
CTCTCCTGTTCCGACCCTGCCGCTTACCGGATACCTGTCCGCCTTTCTCCCTTCGGGAAGCGTGGCGCTT
TCTCATAGCTCACGCTGTAGGTATCTCAGTTCGGTGTAGGTCGTTCGCTCCAAGCTGGGCTGTGTGCACG
AACCCCCCGTTCAGCCCGACCGCTGCGCCTTATCCGGTAACTATCGTCTTGAGTCCAACCCGGTAAGACA
CGACTTATCGCCACTGGCAGCAGCCACTGGTAACAGGATTAGCAGAGCGAGGTATGTAGGCGGTGCTACA
GAGTTCTTGAAGTGGTGGCCTAACTACGGCTACACTAGAAGAACAGTATTTGGTATCTGCGCTCTGCTGA
AGCCAGTTACCTTCGGAAAAAGAGTTGGTAGCTCTTGATCCGGCAAACAAACCACCGCTGGTAGCGGTGG
TTTTTTTGTTTGCAAGCAGCAGATTACGCGCAGAAAAAAAGGATCTCAAGAAGATCCTTTGATCTTTTCT
ACGGGGTCTGACGCTCAGTGGAACGAAAACTCACGTTAAGGGATTTTGGTCATGAGATTATCAAAAAGGA
TCTTCACCTAGATCCTTTTAAATTAAAAATGAAGTTTTAAATCAATCTAAAGTATATATGAGTAAACTTG
GTCTGACAGTTACCAATGCTTAATCAGTGAGGCACCTATCTCAGCGATCTGTCTATTTCGTTCATCCATA
GTTGCCTGACTCCCCGTCGTGTAGATAACTACGATACGGGAGGGCTTACCATCTGGCCCCAGTGCTGCAA
TGATACCGCGAGACCCACGCTCACCGGCTCCAGATTTATCAGCAATAAACCAGCCAGCCGGAAGGGCCGA
GCGCAGAAGTGGTCCTGCAACTTTATCCGCCTCCATCCAGTCTATTAATTGTTGCCGGGAAGCTAGAGTA
AGTAGTTCGCCAGTTAATAGTTTGCGCAACGTTGTTGCCATTGCTACAGGCATCGTGGTGTCACGCTCGT
CGTTTGGTATGGCTTCATTCAGCTCCGGTTCCCAACGATCAAGGCGAGTTACATGATCCCCCATGTTGTG
CAAAAAAGCGGTTAGCTCCTTCGGTCCTCCGATCGTTGTCAGAAGTAAGTTGGCCGCAGTGTTATCACTC
ATGGTTATGGCAGCACTGCATAATTCTCTTACTGTCATGCCATCCGTAAGATGCTTTTCTGTGACTGGTG
AGTACTCAACCAAGTCATTCTGAGAATAGTGTATGCGGCGACCGAGTTGCTCTTGCCCGGCGTCAATACG
GGATAATACCGCGCCACATAGCAGAACTTTAAAAGTGCTCATCATTGGAAAACGTTCTTCGGGGCGAAAA
CTCTCAAGGATCTTACCGCTGTTGAGATCCAGTTCGATGTAACCCACTCGTGCACCCAACTGATCTTCAG
CATCTTTTACTTTCACCAGCGTTTCTGGGTGAGCAAAAACAGGAAGGCAAAATGCCGCAAAAAAGGGAAT
AAGGGCGACACGGAAATGTTGAATACTCATACTCTTCCTTTTTCAATATTATTGAAGCATTTATCAGGGT
TATTGTCTCATGAGCGGATACATATTTGAATGTATTTAGAAAAATAAACAAATAGGGGTTCCGCGCACAT
TTCCCCGAAAAGTGCCACCTG
[124 nt withheld, positions 3452-3575]
C
[91 nt withheld, positions 3577-3667]
A
[49 nt withheld, positions 3669-3717]
CCTTTGACGTTGGAGTCCACGTTCTTT
[37 nt withheld, positions 3745-3781]
ACCCTATCTCGGTCTATTCTTTTGATTTATAAGGGATTTTGCCGATTTCGGCCTATTGGTTAAAAAATGA
GCTGATTTAACAAAAATTTAACGCGAATTTTAACAAAATATTAACGCTTACAATTTGCCATTCGCCATTC
AGGCTGCGCAACTGTTGGGAAGGGCGATCGGTGCGGGCCTCTTCGCTATTACGCCAGCCCAAGCTACCAT
GATAAGTAAGTAATATTAAGGTACGGGAGGTACTTGGAGCGGCCGCAATAAAATATCTTTATTTTCATTA
CATCTGTGTGTTGGTTTTTTGTGTGAATCGATAGTACTAACATACGCTCTCCATCAAAACAAAACGAAAC
AAAACAAACTAGCAAAATAGGCTGTCCCCAGTGCAAGTGCAGGTGCCAGAACATTTCTCTATCGATAGGT
ACCGAGCTCGAGTTGCCAGGGAGACGGGCGCCGCTACAGGGCGCGTCCCATTCGCCATTCAGGCTGCGCA
ACTGTTGGGAAGGGCGATCGGTGCGGGCCTCTTCGCTATTACGCCAGCTGGCGAAAGGGGGATGTGCTGC
AAGGCGATTAAGTTGGGTAACGCCAGGGTTTTCCCAGTCACGACGTTGTAAAACGACGGCCAGTGAGCGC
GCGTAATACGACTCACTATAGGGCGAATTGGGTACCGGGCCCCCCCTCGAGGTCCTCCAGCTTTTGTTCC
CTTTAGTGAGGGTTAATTGCGCGCTTGGCGTAATCATGGTCATAGCTGTTTCCTGTGTGAAATTGTTATC
CGCTCACAATTCCACACAACATACGAGCCGGAAGCATAAAGTGTAAAGCCTGGGGTGCCTAATGAGTGAG
CTAACTCACATTAATTGCGTTGCGCTCACTGCCCGCTTTCCACCGGTCGTCTCCTGTTGGCTAGCCCGGG
CTCGAGATCTGCGATCTAAGTAAGCTTGCTGCTTCATCCCCGTGGCCCGTTGCTCGCGTTTGCTGGCGGT
GTCCCCGGAAGAAATATATTTGCATGTCTTTAGTTCTATGATGACACAAACCCCGCCCAGCGTCTTGTCA
TTGGCGAATTCGAACACGCAGATGCAGTCGGGGCGGCGCGGTCCCAGGTCCACTTCGCATATTAAGGTGA
CGCGTGTGGCCTCGAACACCGAGCGACCCTGCAGCGACCCGCTTAA
